>Addgene plasmid #148366 | pnEA-NpM-DmMextli_577-640-YLLILtoAAAAA-GB1_AB | depositor full sequence | sequence record 290814 | Full Sequence
TTCTTGAAGACGAAAGGGCCTCGTGATACGCCTATTTTTATAGGTTAATGTCATGATAATAATGGTTTCT
TAGACGTCAGGTGGCACTTTTCGGGGAAATGTGCGCGGAACCCCTATTTGTTTATTTTTCTAAATACATT
CAAATATGTATCCGCTCATGAGACAATAACCCTGATAAATGCTTCAATAATATTGAAAAAGGAAGAGTAT
GAGTATTCAACATTTCCGTGTCGCCCTTATTCCCTTTTTTGCGGCATTTTGCCTTCCTGTTTTTGCTCAC
CCAGAAACGCTGGTGAAAGTAAAAGATGCTGAAGATCAGTTGGGTGCACGAGTGGGTTACATCGAACTGG
ATCTCAACAGCGGTAAGATCCTTGAGAGTTTTCGCCCCGAAGAACGTTTTCCAATGATGAGCACTTTTAA
AGTTCTGCTATGTGGCGCGGTATTATCCCGTGTTGACGCCGGGCAAGAGCAACTCGGTCGCCGCATACAC
TATTCTCAGAATGACTTGGTTGAGTACTCACCAGTCACAGAAAAGCATCTTACGGATGGCATGACAGTAA
GAGAATTATGCAGTGCTGCCATAACCATGAGTGATAACACTGCGGCCAACTTACTTCTGACAACGATCGG
AGGACCGAAGGAGCTAACCGCTTTTTTGCACAACATGGGGGATCATGTAACTCGCCTTGATCGTTGGGAA
CCGGAGCTGAATGAAGCCATACCAAACGACGAGCGTGACACCACGATGCCTGCAGCAATGGCAACAACGT
TGCGCAAACTATTAACTGGCGAACTACTTACTCTAGCTTCCCGGCAACAATTAATAGACTGGATGGAGGC
GGATAAAGTTGCAGGACCACTTCTGCGCTCGGCCCTTCCGGCTGGCTGGTTTATTGCTGATAAATCTGGA
GCCGGTGAGCGTGGGTCTCGCGGTATCATTGCAGCACTGGGGCCAGATGGTAAGCCCTCCCGTATCGTAG
TTATCTACACGACGGGGAGTCAGGCAACTATGGATGAACGAAATAGACAGATCGCTGAGATAGGTGCCTC
ACTGATTAAGCATTGGTAACTGTCAGACCAAGTTTACTCATATATACTTTAGATTGATTTAAAACTTCAT
TTTTAATTTAAAAGGATCTAGGTGAAGATCCTTTTTGATAATCTCATGACCAAAATCCCTTAACGTGAGT
TTTCGTTCCACTGAGCGTCAGACCCCGTAGAAAAGATCAAAGGATCTTCTTGAGATCCTTTTTTTCTGCG
CGTAATCTGCTGCTTGCAAACAAAAAAACCACCGCTACCAGCGGTGGTTTGTTTGCCGGATCAAGAGCTA
CCAACTCTTTTTCCGAAGGTAACTGGCTTCAGCAGAGCGCAGATACCAAATACTGTCCTTCTAGTGTAGC
CGTAGTTAGGCCACCACTTCAAGAACTCTGTAGCACCGCCTACATACCTCGCTCTGCTAATCCTGTTACC
AGTGGCTGCTGCCAGTGGCGATAAGTCGTGTCTTACCGGGTTGGACTCAAGACGATAGTTACCGGATAAG
GCGCAGCGGTCGGGCTGAACGGGGGGTTCGTGCACACAGCCCAGCTTGGAGCGAACGACCTACACCGAAC
TGAGATACCTACAGCGTGAGCTATGAGAAAGCGCCACGCTTCCCGAAGGGAGAAAGGCGGACAGGTATCC
GGTAAGCGGCAGGGTCGGAACAGGAGAGCGCACGAGGGAGCTTCCAGGGGGAAACGCCTGGTATCTTTAT
AGTCCTGTCGGGTTTCGCCACCTCTGACTTGAGCGTCGATTTTTGTGATGCTCGTCAGGGGGGCGGAGCC
TATGGAAAAACGCCAGCAACGCGGCCTTTTTACGGTTCCTGGCCTTTTGCTGGCCTTTTGCTCACATGTT
CTTTCCTGCGTTATCCCCTGATTCTGTGGATAACCGTATTACCGCCTTTGAGTGAGCTGATACCGCTCGC
CGCAGCCGAACGACCGAGCGCAGCGAGTCAGTGAGCGAGGAAGCGGAAGAGCGCCTGATGCGGTATTTTC
TCCTTACGCATCTGTGCGGTATTTCACACCGCATATATGGTGCACTCTCAGTACAATCTGCTCTGATGCC
GCATAGTTAAGCCAGTATACACTCCGCTATCGCTACGTGACTGGGTCATGGCTGCGCCCCGACACCCGCC
AACACCCGCTGACGCGCCCTGACGGGCTTGTCTGCTCCCGGCATCCGCTTACAGACAAGCTGTGACCGTC
TCCGGGAGCTGCATGTGTCAGAGGTTTTCACCGTCATCACCGAAACGCGCGAGGCAGCTGCGGTAAAGCT
CATCAGCGTGGTCGTGAAGCGATTCACAGATGTCTGCCTGTTCATCCGCGTCCAGCTCGTTGAGTTTCTC
CAGAAGCGTTAATGTCTGGCTTCTGATAAAGCGGGCCATGTTAAGGGCGGTTTTTTCCTGTTTGGTCACT
GATGCCTCCGTGTAAGGGGGATTTCTGTTCATGGGGGTAATGATACCGATGAAACGAGAGAGGATGCTCA
CGATACGGGTTACTGATGATGAACATGCCCGGTTACTGGAACGTTGTGAGGGTAAACAACTGGCGGTATG
GATGCGGCGGGACCAGAGAAAAATCACTCAGGGTCAATGCCAGCGCTTCGTTAATACAGATGTAGGTGTT
CCACAGGGTAGCCAGCAGCATCCTGCGATGCAGATCCGGAACATAATGGTGCAGGGCGCTGACTTCCGCG
TTTCCAGACTTTACGAAACACGGAAACCGAAGACCATTCATGTTGTTGCTCAGGTCGCAGACGTTTTGCA
GCAGCAGTCGCTTCACGTTCGCTCGCGTATCGGTGATTCATTCTGCTAACCAGTAAGGCAACCCCGCCAG
CCTAGCCGGGTCCTCAACGACAGGAGCACGATCATGCGCACCCGTGGCCAGGACCCAACGCTGCCCGAGA
TGCGCCGCGTGCGGCTGCTGGAGATGGCGGACGCGATGGATATGTTCTGCCAAGGGTTGGTTTGCGCATT
CACAGTTCTCCGCAAGAATTGATTGGCTCCAATTCTTGGAGTGGTGAATCCGTTAGCGAGGTGCCGCCGG
CTTCCATTCAGGTCGAGGTGGCCCGGCTCCATGCACCGCGACGCAACGCGGGGAGGCAGACAAGGTATAG
GGCGGCGCCTACAATCCATGCCAACCCGTTCCATGTGCTCGCCGAGGCGGCATAAATCGCCGTGACGATC
AGCGGTCCAGTGATCGAAGTTAGGCTGGTAAGAGCCGCGAGCGATCCTTGAAGCTGTCCCTGATGGTCGT
CATCTACCTGCCTGGACAGCATGGCCTGCAACGCGGGCATCCCGATGCCGCCGGAAGCGAGAAGAATCAT
AATGGGGAAGGCCATCCAGCCTCGCGTCGCGAACGCCAGCAAGACGTAGCCCAGCGCGTCGGCCGCCATG
CCGGCGATAATGGCCTGCTTCTCGCCGAAACGTTTGGTGGCGGGACCAGTGACGAAGGCTTGAGCGAGGG
CGTGCAAGATTCCGAATACCGCAAGCGACAGGCCGATCATCGTCGCGCTCCAGCGAAAGCGGTCCTCGCC
GAAAATGACCCAGAGCGCTGCCGGCACCTGTCCTACGAGTTGCATGATAAAGAAGACAGTCATAAGTGCG
GCGACGATAGTCATGCCCCGCGCCCACCGGAAGGAGCTGACTGGGTTGAAGGCTCTCAAGGGCATCGGTC
GAGATCCCGGTGCCTAATGAGTGAGCTAACTTACATTAATTGCGTTGCGCTCACTGCCCGCTTTCCAGTC
GGGAAACCTGTCGTGCCAGCTGCATTAATGAATCGGCCAACGCGCGGGGAGAGGCGGTTTGCGTATTGGG
CGCCAGGGTGGTTTTTCTTTTCACCAGTGAGACGGGCAACAGCTGATTGCCCTTCACCGCCTGGCCCTGA
GAGAGTTGCAGCAAGCGGTCCACGCTGGTTTGCCCCAGCAGGCGAAAATCCTGTTTGATGGTGGTTAACG
GCGGGATATAACATGAGCTGTCTTCGGTATCGTCGTATCCCACTACCGAGATATCCGCACCAACGCGCAG
CCCGGACTCGGTAATGGCGCGCATTGCGCCCAGCGCCATCTGATCGTTGGCAACCAGCATCGCAGTGGGA
ACGATGCCCTCATTCAGCATTTGCATGGTTTGTTGAAAACCGGACATGGCACTCCAGTCGCCTTCCCGTT
CCGCTATCGGCTGAATTTGATTGCGAGTGAGATATTTATGCCAGCCAGCCAGACGCAGACGCGCCGAGAC
AGAACTTAATGGGCCCGCTAACAGCGCGATTTGCTGGTGACCCAATGCGACCAGATGCTCCACGCCCAGT
CGCGTACCGTCTTCATGGGAGAAAATAATACTGTTGATGGGTGTCTGGTCAGAGACATCAAGAAATAACG
CCGGAACATTAGTGCAGGCAGCTTCCACAGCAATGGCATCCTGGTCATCCAGCGGATAGTTAATGATCAG
CCCACTGACGCGTTGCGCGAGAAGATTGTGCACCGCCGCTTTACAGGCTTCGACGCCGCTTCGTTCTACC
ATCGACACCACCACGCTGGCACCCAGTTGATCGGCGCGAGATTTAATCGCCGCGACAATTTGCGACGGCG
CGTGCAGGGCCAGACTGGAGGTGGCAACGCCAATCAGCAACGACTGTTTGCCCGCCAGTTGTTGTGCCAC
GCGGTTGGGAATGTAATTCAGCTCCGCCATCGCCGCTTCCACTTTTTCCCGCGTTTTCGCAGAAACGTGG
CTGGCCTGGTTCACCACGCGGGAAACGGTCTGATAAGAGACACCGGCATACTCTGCGACATCGTATAACG
TTACTGGTTTCACATTCACCACCCTGAATTGACTCTCTTCCGGGCGCTATCATGCCATACCGCGAAAGGT
TTTGCGCCATTCGATGGTGTCCGGGATCTCGACGCTCTCCCTTATGCGACTCCTGCATTAGGAAGCAGCC
CAGTAGTAGGTTGAGGCCGTTGAGCACCGCCGCCGCAAGGAATGGTGCATGCAAGGAGATGGCGCCCAAC
AGTCCCCCGGCCACGGGGCCTGCCACCATACCCACGCCGAAACAAGCGCTCATGAGCCCGAAGTGGCGAG
CCCGATCTTCCCCATCGGTGATGTCGGCGATATAGGCGCCAGCAACCGCACCTGTGGCGCCGGTGATGCC
GGCCACGATGCGTCCGGCGTAGAGGATCGAGATCTCGATCCCGCGAAATTAATACGACTCACTATAGGGG
AATTGTGAGCGGATAACAATTCCCCACTAGTAATAATTTTGTTTAACTTTAAGAAGGAGATATACCATGG
AAACTGAAGAAGGTAAACTGGTAATCTGGATTAACGGCGATAAAGGCTATAACGGTCTCGCTGAAGTCGG
TAAGAAATTCGAGAAAGATACCGGAATTAAAGTCACCGTTGAGCATCCGGATAAACTGGAAGAGAAATTC
CCACAGGTTGCGGCAACTGGCGATGGCCCTGACATTATCTTCTGGGCACACGACCGCTTTGGTGGCTACG
CTCAATCTGGCCTGTTGGCTGAAATCACCCCGGACAAAGCGTTCCAGGACAAGCTGTATCCGTTTACCTG
GGATGCCGTACGTTACAACGGCAAGCTGATTGCTTACCCGATCGCTGTTGAAGCGTTATCGCTGATTTAT
AACAAAGACCTGCTGCCGAACCCGCCAAAAACCTGGGAAGAGATCCCGGCGCTGGATAAAGAACTGAAAG
CGAAAGGTAAGAGCGCCCTGATGTTCAACCTGCAAGAACCGTACTTCACCTGGCCGCTGATTGCTGCTGA
CGGGGGTTATGCGTTCAAGTATGAAAACGGCAAGTACGACATTAAAGACGTGGGCGTGGATAACGCTGGC
GCGAAAGCGGGTCTGACCTTCCTGGTTGACCTGATTAAAAACAAACACATGAATGCAGACACCGATTACT
CCATCGCAGAAGCTGCCTTTAATAAAGGCGAAACAGCGATGACCATCAACGGCCCGTGGGCATGGTCCAA
CATCGACACCAGCAAAGTGAATTATGGTGTAACGGTACTGCCGACCTTCAAGGGTCAACCATCCAAACCG
TTCGTTGGCGTGCTGAGCGCAGGTATTAACGCCGCCAGTCCGAACAAAGAGCTGGCAAAAGAGTTCCTCG
AAAACTATCTGCTGACTGATGAAGGTCTGGAAGCGGTTAATAAAGACAAACCGCTGGGTGCCGTAGCGCT
GAAGTCTTACGAGGAAGAGTTGGCGAAAGATCCACGTATTGCCGCCACGATGGAAAACGCCCAGAAAGGT
GAAATCATGCCGAACATCCCGCAGATGTCCGCTTTCTGGTATGCCGTGCGTACTGCGGTGATCAACGCCG
CCAGCGGTCGTCAGACTGTCGATGAAGCCCTTAAAGACGCGCAGACTGGTACCGGCAGCGGCCTGGAAGT
TCTGTTCCAGGGGCCCCATATGCTCGAGTCTCGCGTTTCTGCCGATATTGAACACGCGGCCTACTACTCC
ATGAGTCCGCACTCGTGGACCCTGCCCACCGACTGGCAAAAGATGCAGGAGACAGCGCCCTCGGCTGCGC
GCAACAAGGATCTGCAGGATGAGAGCCAGCGCTTCGATGGTGATAAGTATCTGGCCAGCATTAAGACGGC
CGCCAAGCGAGCTAGCATGCAGTATAAACTGATTCTGAATGGCAAAACCCTGAAAGGTGAAACCACCACC
GAAGCAGTTGATGCAGCCACCGCAGAAAAAGTTTTTAAACAGTATGCCAATGATAACGGCGTTGATGGTG
AATGGACCTATGATGATGCAACCAAAACCTATACCGTTACCGAATAAGGATCCTAATAGTCTAGAGCTAG
CCCTAGGAGATCCGGCTGCTAACAAAGCCCGAAAGGAAGCTGAGTTGGCTGCTGCCACCGCTGAGCAATA
ACTAGCATAACCCCTTGGGGCCTCTAAACGGGTCTTGAGGGGTTTTTTGCTGAAAGGAGGAACTATATCC
GGATATCCCGCAAGAGGCCCGGCAGTACCGGCATAACCAAGCCTATGCCTACAGCATCCAGGGTGACGGT
GCCGAGGATGACGATGAGCGCATTGTTAGATTTCATACACGGTGCCTGACTGCGTTAGCAATTTAACTGT
GATAAACTACCGCATTAAAGCTTATCGATGATAAGCTGTCAAACATGAGAA
Features (pLannotate 1.2.2; 20 found; start..end, strand, type, name):
    104..208     +  promoter       AmpR promoter: bla
    209..1069    +  CDS            AmpR: β-lactamase; bla; confers resistance to ampicillin, carbenicillin, and related antibiotics
   1240..1828    +  rep_origin     ori: high-copy-number ColE1/pMB1/pBR322/pUC origin of replication
   2014..2156    -  misc_feature   bom: basis of mobility region from pBR322
   2258..2449    -  CDS            rop: Rop protein, which maintains plasmids at low copy number; rop
   2466..2846    +  CDS            YPB1_ECOLX: Protein predicted: Swiss-Prot protein existence level 4. From Escherichia coli.
   3088..3712    -  CDS            TcR (fragment): tetracycline efflux protein; tet; confers resistance to tetracycline
   3727..3748    -  protein_bind   CAP binding site: CAP binding activates transcription in the presence of cAMP. E. coli catabolite activator protein
   3761..4843    -  CDS            lacI: lac repressor; lacI; The lac repressor binds to the lac operator to inhibit transcription in E. coli. This inhibition can be relieved by adding lactose or isopropyl-β-D-thiogalactopyranoside (IPTG).
   4844..4921    -  promoter       lacI promoter: lacI
   4929..5208    -  CDS            TcR (fragment): tetracycline efflux protein; tet; confers resistance to tetracycline
   5230..5248    +  promoter       T7 promoter: promoter for bacteriophage T7 RNA polymerase
   5249..5273    +  protein_bind   lac operator: The lac repressor binds to the lac operator to inhibit transcription in E. coli. This inhibition can be relieved by adding lactose or isopropyl-β-D-thiogalactopyranoside (IPTG). lac repressor encoded by lacI
   5288..5310    +  RBS            RBS: efficient ribosome binding site from bacteriophage T7 gene 10 (Olins and Rangwala, 1989)
   5321..6417    +  CDS            MBP (fragment): maltose binding protein from E. coli; malE (mutated); This version of the gene does not encode a signal sequence, so MBP will remain in the cytosol.
   6586..6834    +  CDS            spg (fragment): SPG1_STRSG - Experimental evidence at protein level: Swiss-Prot protein existence level 1. Binds to the constant Fc region of IgG with high affinity. From Streptococcus sp. group G.
   6875..6924    +  CDS            SET1 (fragment): solubility-enhancement tag derived from T7 phage gene 10B
   6932..6979    +  terminator     T7 terminator: transcription terminator for bacteriophage T7 RNA polymerase
   7002..7106    -  CDS            TcR (fragment): tetracycline efflux protein; tet; confers resistance to tetracycline
   7154..7182    -  promoter       tet promoter: E. coli promoter for tetracycline efflux protein gene
