[The description below was written by a language model from this plasmid's Addgene catalogue record and pLannotate feature annotations shown in this document.]
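Description:
pnEA-NpM-DmMextli_577-640-YLLILtoAAAAA-GB1_AB is a 7.2 kb bacterial expression plasmid for producing a mutated fragment of the Drosophila melanogaster Mextli protein (gene mxt) in E. coli. The catalogue lists the backbone as unknown, but the annotated features show a pET/pBR322-style architecture. It has a ColE1/pMB1-type origin accompanied by the bom mobility region and the rop gene, which holds copy number down and fits the "low copy" designation. Ampicillin selection comes from β-lactamase under its own promoter. Several disrupted fragments of the tetracycline resistance gene and its promoter remain as nonfunctional backbone remnants.

Expression is driven by a T7 promoter followed by a lac operator and the phage T7 gene 10 ribosome binding site. A plasmid-borne lacI gene supplies repressor, so transcription depends on T7 RNA polymerase in the host and is inducible with IPTG; a T7 terminator closes the unit. The open reading frame begins with a cytosolic maltose binding protein that lacks its signal sequence. An unannotated gap of roughly 170 nt follows, which is presumably where the Mextli residues 577–640 segment sits, though the feature table does not label it. Downstream lies a fragment of streptococcal protein G, corresponding to the GB1 domain named in the plasmid title, so the short peptide is flanked by solubility-enhancing fusion partners. A short hit to a T7 gene 10B-derived sequence lies just before the terminator. Any protease cleavage sites between the modules are not recorded.

The insert name indicates that a YLLIL motif is replaced by five alanines. The associated publication concerns how Mextli proteins bind eIF4E, so the construct plausibly serves as a binding-deficient mutant for in vitro interaction or structural studies, although the record does not state this explicitly.
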