Addgene plasmid #148366: pnEA-NpM-DmMextli_577-640-YLLILtoAAAAA-GB1_AB
Purpose: Bacterial Expression of DmMextli_577-640-YLLILtoAAAAA
Depositing lab: Elisa Izaurralde. Depositing organization: Max Planck Institute for Developmental Biology. Publication: Mextli proteins use both canonical bipartite and novel tripartite binding modes to form eIF4E complexes that display differential sensitivity to 4E-BP regulation. Peter D, Weber R, Kone C, Chung MY, Ebertsch L, Truffault V, Weichenrieder O, Igreja C, Izaurralde E. Genes Dev. 2015 Sep 1;29(17):1835-49. doi: 10.1101/gad.269068.115. Epub 2015 Aug 20. PubMed 26294658.
Backbone
  Vector backbone: Unknown
  Vector type: Bacterial Expression
Growth in bacteria
  Bacterial resistance: Ampicillin, 100 μg/mL
  Growth temperature: 37°C
  Growth strain: DH5alpha
  Copy number: Low Copy
Gene/Insert
  Gene/Insert name: DmMextli_577-640-YLLILtoAAAAA
  Species: D. melanogaster (fly)
  Entrez Gene: mxt (a.k.a. Dmel_CG2950, BcDNA:GH06479, CG2950, Dmel\CG2950, cg2950)
  Cloning method: Unknown
Terms and licenses: Academic/Nonprofit Terms; Industry Terms: Not Available to Industry
Depositor comments: sequence given by NCBI:NM_164598. Plasmids from this collection were made available to the research community and donated after the lab closed. Please note that the sequence provided by the depositing laboratory may be theoretical/predicted or based on Sanger sequencing results. There may be discrepancies between sequencing results obtained by Addgene and the depositor sequence. If an Addgene verified sequence is not available, please contact before placing your order to request that our lab fully sequence the plasmid.
How to cite: pnEA-NpM-DmMextli_577-640-YLLILtoAAAAA-GB1_AB was a gift from Elisa Izaurralde (Addgene plasmid # 148366 ; http://n2t.net/addgene:148366 ; RRID:Addgene_148366)
